>Addgene plasmid #65476 | pLENTI-PGK-HYGRO-GATA6mut-HA | addgene partial sequence | sequence record 112892 | hPGK-F 5'-GTGTTCCGCATTCTGCAAG-3'
CGAATCACCGACCTCTCTCCCCAGGGGGATCCACCGGTTCGTCGACTAGTCCAGTGTGGTGGAATTCTGC
AGATATCAACAAGTTTGTACAAAAAAGCAGGCTTCACCATGGCCTTGACTGACGGCGGCTGGTGCTTGCC
GAAGCGCTTCGGGGCCGCGGGTGCGGACGCCAGCGACTCCAGAGCCTTTCCAGCGCGGGAGCCCTCCACG
CCGCCTTCCCCCATCTCTTCCTCGTCCTCCTCCTGCTCCCGGGGCGGAGAGCGGGGCCCCGGCGGCGCCA
GCAACTGCGGGACGCCTCAGCTCGACACGGAGGCGGCGGCCGGACCCCCGGCCCGCTCGCTGCTGCTCAG
TTCCTACGCTTCGCATCCCTTCGGGGCTCCCCACGGACCTTCGGCGCCTGGGGTCGCGGGCCCCGGGGGC
AACCTGTCGAGCTGGGAGGACTTGCTGCTGTTCACTGACCTCGACCAAGCCGCGACCGCCAGCAAGCTGC
TGTGGTCCAGCCGCGGCGCCAAGCTGAGCCCCTTCGCACCCGAGCAGCCGGAGGA
