>Addgene plasmid #65476 | pLENTI-PGK-HYGRO-GATA6mut-HA | addgene partial sequence | sequence record 115619 | WPRE-R 5'-CATAGCGTAAAAGGAGCAACA-3'
TTTGTAATCCAGAGGTTGATTGTCGAGCGGCCGCCACTGTGCTGGATATCAACCACTTTGTACAAGAAAG
CTGGGTCTTAAGCGTAATCTGGAACATCGTATGGGTAGGCCAGGGCCAGGGCGCACCAGGAATCCGGTCG
CACGGAGGACGTGACTTCGGCCGGCGAGGCGAGACTGACGCCTATGTAGAGCCCATCTTGACCCGAATAC
TTGAGCTCGCTGTTCTCGGGATTGGTGCTCTCTCCCGCACCAGTCATCACCGGGGCACCCGCCCCTGAGG
CTGTAGGTTGTGTTGTGGGGGAAGTATTTTTGCTGCAATCATCTGAGTTAGAAGAGGTGGAAGTTGGAGT
CATGGGAATGGAATTATTGCTATTACCAGAGCAAGTCTTTGATTTATTTATGTTCTTAGGTTTTCGTTTC
CTGGTTTGAATTCCCTCTTTTTTCATAGCAAGTGGTCTGGGCACCCCATGGAGTTTCATGTAGAGTCCTG
CAGCATTTGCCACGGGTTCACCCTCGGCGTTTCTGCGCCATAAGGTGGTAGTTGTGGTGTGTGCGTTGGC
TGCGGACAATCCAAGCCGCCGTGATGAAGGCACGCGCTTCTGCGGCTTGATGAGGGGCCGGCTGAGGCCG
TTCATCTTGCTGTAGAGCCCTGCGGCGTTTGCCAGGTAGTGGCCGGTGCCGTCCCGCCGCCACAGCGGCG
TCTGGATGGAGCCTGCGTTCACTGCCTCGCGGCTCTCGGACAGGTCCTCCAGCAGGTCTGCACTGGGACC
CCGGGGCACCGGGAGCGGGGCTCCGGCGCGGCTCTGCAGGCTGTGCAGCACCGG
