[The description below was written by a language model from this plasmid's Addgene catalogue record.]
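Description:
pLENTI-PGK-HYGRO-GATA6mut-HA is a lentiviral mammalian expression plasmid built on the pLenti PGK Hygro DEST Gateway destination backbone (about 10.3 kb before the insert is added). It is propagated in bacteria as a high-copy plasmid under ampicillin selection, in a recombination-deficient strain of the kind commonly used to keep the repeated lentiviral LTR sequences stable. Once the vector is packaged into lentiviral particles and integrated into target cells, transduced mammalian cells can be selected with hygromycin.

The payload is a mutant form of human GATA6 (GATA binding protein 6), introduced by Gateway recombination and expressed from the PGK promoter, a constitutive promoter of moderate strength that is active in most mammalian cell types. The record describes the mutation as loss of the eight most highly conserved bases of the zinc-finger motif. As the zinc fingers mediate DNA binding in GATA factors, this variant would be expected to be impaired in that function, though the record does not spell out the functional consequence. A C-terminal HA epitope tag allows the protein to be detected or immunoprecipitated with anti-HA antibodies. The listed 3′ sequencing primer implies that a WPRE post-transcriptional enhancer lies downstream of the insert, but no feature table is provided, so the arrangement of the LTRs, the packaging signal and the hygromycin cassette cannot be confirmed here.

The stated purpose is lentiviral expression of the GATA6 zinc-finger mutant. The associated study concerns GATA6 in the self-renewal of colon adenoma stem cells and its repression of BMP gene expression, where such a construct would plausibly serve as a comparison for wild-type GATA6.
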