Addgene plasmid #65476: pLENTI-PGK-HYGRO-GATA6mut-HA
Purpose: Lentiviral expression of GATA6 Znc-finger mutant
Depositing lab: Eduard Batlle. Depositing organization: Instituto de Investigacion Biomedica (IRB Barcelona). Publication: The transcription factor GATA6 enables self-renewal of colon adenoma stem cells by repressing BMP gene expression. Whissell G, Montagni E, Martinelli P, Hernando-Momblona X, Sevillano M, Jung P, Cortina C, Calon A, Abuli A, Castells A, Castellvi-Bel S, Nacht AS, Sancho E, Stephan-Otto Attolini C, Vicent GP, Real FX, Batlle E. Nat Cell Biol. 2014 Jul;16(7):695-707. doi: 10.1038/ncb2992. Epub 2014 Jun 22. PubMed 24952462.
Backbone
  Vector backbone: pLenti PGK Hygro DEST
  Backbone manufacturer: Eric Campeau, Addgene plasmid 19066
  Backbone size w/o insert (bp): 10301
  Vector type: Mammalian Expression, Lentiviral
  Selectable markers: Hygromycin
Growth in bacteria
  Bacterial resistance: Ampicillin, 100 μg/mL
  Growth temperature: 37°C
  Growth strain: Stbl3
  Copy number: High Copy
Gene/Insert
  Gene/Insert name: GATA6mut (alt name: GATA binding protein 6)
  Species: H. sapiens (human)
  Mutation: lacking the eight most highly conserved bases of the zinc-finger motif
  Entrez Gene: GATA6
  Promoter: PGK
  Tag / fusion protein: HA (C terminal on insert)
  Cloning method: Gateway Cloning
  Sequencing primers: 5′ hPGK-fwd; 3′ WPRE-R
Terms and licenses: Academic/Nonprofit Terms; Industry Terms: Not Available to Industry
How to cite: pLENTI-PGK-HYGRO-GATA6mut-HA was a gift from Eduard Batlle (Addgene plasmid # 65476 ; http://n2t.net/addgene:65476 ; RRID:Addgene_65476)
